Addgene plasmid #38071: pFRT/TO/HIS/FLAG/HA-PGK1
Depositing lab: Markus Landthaler. Depositing organization: Max-Delbrueck-Centrum fuer Molekulare Medizin (MDC). Publication: The mRNA-Bound Proteome and Its Global Occupancy Profile on Protein-Coding Transcripts. Baltz AG, Munschauer M, Schwanhausser B, Vasile A, Murakawa Y, Schueler M, Youngs N, Penfold-Brown D, Drew K, Milek M, Wyler E, Bonneau R, Selbach M, Dieterich C, Landthaler M. Mol Cell. 2012 Jun 8;46(5):674-90. 10.1016/j.molcel.2012.05.021 PubMed 22681889.
Backbone
  Vector backbone: pFRT/TO/HIS/FLAG/HA-DEST
  Backbone size w/o insert (bp): 5511
  Total vector size (bp): 6765
  Vector type: Mammalian Expression
  Selectable markers: Hygromycin
Growth in bacteria
  Bacterial resistance: Ampicillin, 100 μg/mL
  Growth temperature: 37°C
  Growth strain: DH5alpha
  Copy number: Unknown
Gene/Insert
  Gene/Insert name: PGK1 phosphoglycerate kinase 1 (alt name: PGKA; MIG10)
  Species: H. sapiens (human)
  Insert size (bp): 1254
  GenBank ID: NM_000291.3
  Entrez Gene: PGK1 (a.k.a. HEL-S-68p, MIG10, PGKA)
  Tag / fusion protein: HIS/FLAG/HA (N terminal on backbone)
  Cloning method: Gateway Cloning
  Sequencing primers: 5′ CMV; 3′ BGH
Terms and licenses: Academic/Nonprofit Terms; Industry Terms: Not Available to Industry
How to cite: pFRT/TO/HIS/FLAG/HA-PGK1 was a gift from Markus Landthaler (Addgene plasmid # 38071 ; http://n2t.net/addgene:38071 ; RRID:Addgene_38071)
