[The description below was written by a language model from this plasmid's Addgene catalogue record and pLannotate feature annotations shown in this document.]
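Description:
pFRT/TO/HIS/FLAG/HA-PGK1 is a 6.8 kb mammalian expression plasmid made by Gateway recombination of the human phosphoglycerate kinase 1 (PGK1) coding sequence into the pFRT/TO/HIS/FLAG/HA-DEST destination backbone. It is propagated in E. coli through a high-copy ColE1/pUC-type origin with ampicillin selection (AmpR and its bla promoter). A fragment of the f1 origin and remnants of the lac promoter/operator region are also annotated.

The PGK1 open reading frame, flanked by attB1 and attB2 sites left by the Gateway reaction, lies downstream of a CMV enhancer/promoter that is followed by two short tet operator-like matches. This arrangement fits the "TO" in the name: a tetracycline-regulated CMV promoter that is repressed in cells expressing Tet repressor and induced by tetracycline or doxycycline. Backbone-encoded His, FLAG and HA tags are fused to the N terminus of PGK1. The annotation picks up the His and FLAG segments but does not call the HA tag. V5 tag sequences and an extra attB2 match lie downstream of the insert, and the record does not say whether they are translated. Transcription terminates at the bGH polyadenylation signal.

An FRT site sits directly upstream of a hygromycin resistance gene with an SV40 poly(A) signal, with only a small SV40 promoter fragment annotated nearby. This layout is typical of FLP-mediated integration vectors, in which recombination into a genomic FRT site places the hygromycin gene behind a resident promoter, allowing selection of single-site, isogenic stable lines. The associated publication concerns the mRNA-bound proteome, so the construct was probably used for inducible expression and affinity purification of tagged PGK1 to test RNA binding, though the record does not state this.
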