Features (pLannotate 1.2.2; 29 found; start..end, strand, type, name):
     67..108     +  CDS            V5 tag: epitope tag from simian virus 5
    152..376     +  polyA_signal   bGH poly(A) signal: bovine growth hormone polyadenylation signal
    380..401     +  promoter       SV40 promoter (fragment): SV40 enhancer and early promoter
    422..655     +  rep_origin     f1 ori (fragment) (sequence partly withheld): f1 bacteriophage origin of replication; arrow indicates direction of (+) strand synthesis
    660..707     +  protein_bind   FRT: FLP-mediated recombination occurs in the 8-bp core sequence TCTAGAAA (Turan and Bode, 2011). FLP recombinase from the Saccharomyces cerevisiae 2μ plasmid
    715..1737    +  CDS            HygR: hygromycin B phosphotransferase confers resistance to hygromycin
   1747..1872    +  CDS            ble (fragment): BLE_KLEPN - Experimental evidence at protein level: Swiss-Prot protein existence level 1. Binding protein with a strong affinity to the bleomycin family of antibiotics. Binds to CL990; an antimitotic-antibiotic compound. From Klebsiella pneumoniae.
   1867..1988    +  polyA_signal   SV40 poly(A) signal: SV40 polyadenylation signal
   2061..2077    -  protein_bind   lac operator: The lac repressor binds to the lac operator to inhibit transcription in E. coli. This inhibition can be relieved by adding lactose or isopropyl-β-D-thiogalactopyranoside (IPTG). lac repressor encoded by lacI
   2085..2115    -  promoter       lac promoter: promoter for the E. coli lac operon
   2130..2151    -  protein_bind   CAP binding site: CAP binding activates transcription in the presence of cAMP. E. coli catabolite activator protein
   2164..2256    -  CDS            lacI (fragment): lac repressor; lacI; The lac repressor binds to the lac operator to inhibit transcription in E. coli. This inhibition can be relieved by adding lactose or isopropyl-β-D-thiogalactopyranoside (IPTG).
   2439..3027    -  rep_origin     ori: high-copy-number ColE1/pMB1/pBR322/pUC origin of replication
   3198..4058    -  CDS            AmpR: β-lactamase; bla; confers resistance to ampicillin, carbenicillin, and related antibiotics
   4059..4163    -  promoter       AmpR promoter: bla
   4222..4274    -  misc_feature   bom (fragment): basis of mobility region from pBR322
   4429..4808    +  enhancer       CMV enhancer: human cytomegalovirus immediate early enhancer
   4881..4898    -  promoter       CMV promoter (fragment): human cytomegalovirus (CMV) immediate early promoter
   4961..5012    +  promoter       CMVd2 promoter: truncated human cytomegalovirus (CMV) immediate early promoter that yields moderately reduced expression relative to the full-length promoter
   5014..5033    +  promoter       PLtetO-1 promoter (fragment): modified phage lambda PL promoter with tet operator sites (Lutz and Bujard, 1997)
   5035..5054    +  promoter       PLtetO-1 promoter (fragment): modified phage lambda PL promoter with tet operator sites (Lutz and Bujard, 1997)
   5062..5095    +  promoter       TRE3GV promoter (fragment): 3rd-generation Tet-responsive promoter that can be activated by binding of Tet-On® 3G, optimized for retroviral and lentiviral vectors
   5187..5210    +  CDS            9xHis (fragment): 9xHis affinity tag
   5217..5237    +  CDS            FLAG (fragment): FLAG® epitope tag, followed by an enterokinase cleavage site
   5280..5304    +  protein_bind   attB1: mutant version of attB; recombination site for the Gateway® BP reaction BP Clonase™
   5319..6569    +  CDS            PGK1: PGK1_HUMAN - Also known as PGKA. Experimental evidence at protein level: Swiss-Prot protein existence level 1. Catalyzes one of the two ATP producing reactions in the glycolytic pathway via the reversible conversion of 1,3- diphosphoglycerate to 3-phosphoglycerate (PubMed:30323285, PubMed:7391028). In addition to its role as a glycolytic enzyme, it seems that PGK-1 acts as a polymerase alpha cofactor protein (primer recognition protein) (PubMed:2324090). May play a role in sperm motility (PubMed:26677959). From Homo sapiens (Human).
   6580..6604    -  protein_bind   attB2: mutant version of attB; recombination site for the Gateway® BP reaction BP Clonase™
   6657..6698    +  CDS            V5 tag: epitope tag from simian virus 5
   6755..14      -  protein_bind   attB2 (across the origin): mutant version of attB; recombination site for the Gateway® BP reaction BP Clonase™
>Addgene plasmid #38071 | pFRT/TO/HIS/FLAG/HA-PGK1 | depositor full sequence | sequence record 47977 | pFRT/TO/HIS/FLAG/HA-PGK1 sequence 6765 bps
TTGTACAAAGTGGTTGATATCCAGCACAGTGGCGGCCGCTCAAGTCTAGAGGGCCCGCGGTTCGAAGGTA
AGCCTATCCCTAACCCTCTCCTCGGTCTCGATTCTACGCTCGAGTCTAGAGGGCCCGTTTAAACCCGCTG
ATCAGCCTCGACTGTGCCTTCTAGTTGCCAGCCATCTGTTGTTTGCCCCTCCCCCGTGCCTTCCTTGACC
CTGGAAGGTGCCACTCCCACTGTCCTTTCCTAATAAAATGAGGAAATTGCATCGCATTGTCTGAGTAGGT
GTCATTCTATTCTGGGGGGTGGGGTGGGGCAGGACAGCAAGGGGGAGGATTGGGAAGACAATAGCAGGCA
TGCTGGGGATGCGGTGGGCTCTATGGCTTCTGAGGCGGAAAGAACCAGCTGGGGCTCTAGGGGGTATCCC
C
[124 nt withheld, positions 422-545]
C
[91 nt withheld, positions 547-637]
AGGGTGATGGTTCACGTACCTAGAAGTTCCTATTCCGAAGTTCCTATTCTCTAGAAAGTATAGGAACTTC
CTTGGCCAAAAAGCCTGAACTCACCGCGACGTCTGTCGAGAAGTTTCTGATCGAAAAGTTCGACAGCGTC
TCCGACCTGATGCAGCTCTCGGAGGGCGAAGAATCTCGTGCTTTCAGCTTCGATGTAGGAGGGCGTGGAT
ATGTCCTGCGGGTAAATAGCTGCGCCGATGGTTTCTACAAAGATCGTTATGTTTATCGGCACTTTGCATC
GGCCGCGCTCCCGATTCCGGAAGTGCTTGACATTGGGGAGTTCAGCGAGAGCCTGACCTATTGCATCTCC
CGCCGTGCACAGGGTGTCACGTTGCAAGACCTGCCTGAAACCGAACTGCCCGCTGTTCTGCAGCCGGTCG
CGGAGGCCATGGATGCGATCGCTGCGGCCGATCTTAGCCAGACGAGCGGGTTCGGCCCATTCGGACCGCA
AGGAATCGGTCAATACACTACATGGCGTGATTTCATATGCGCGATTGCTGATCCCCATGTGTATCACTGG
CAAACTGTGATGGACGACACCGTCAGTGCGTCCGTCGCGCAGGCTCTCGATGAGCTGATGCTTTGGGCCG
AGGACTGCCCCGAAGTCCGGCACCTCGTGCACGCGGATTTCGGCTCCAACAATGTCCTGACGGACAATGG
CCGCATAACAGCGGTCATTGACTGGAGCGAGGCGATGTTCGGGGATTCCCAATACGAGGTCGCCAACATC
TTCTTCTGGAGGCCGTGGTTGGCTTGTATGGAGCAGCAGACGCGCTACTTCGAGCGGAGGCATCCGGAGC
TTGCAGGATCGCCGCGGCTCCGGGCGTATATGCTCCGCATTGGTCTTGACCAACTCTATCAGAGCTTGGT
TGACGGCAATTTCGATGATGCAGCTTGGGCGCAGGGTCGATGCGACGCAATCGTCCGATCCGGAGCCGGG
ACTGTCGGGCGTACACAAATCGCCCGCAGAAGCGCGGCCGTCTGGACCGATGGCTGTGTAGAAGTACTCG
CCGATAGTGGAAACCGACGCCCCAGCACTCGTCCGAGGGCAAAGGAATAGCACGTACTACGAGATTTCGA
TTCCACCGCCGCCTTCTATGAAAGGTTGGGCTTCGGAATCGTTTTCCGGGACGCCGGCTGGATGATCCTC
CAGCGCGGGGATCTCATGCTGGAGTTCTTCGCCCACCCCAACTTGTTTATTGCAGCTTATAATGGTTACA
AATAAAGCAATAGCATCACAAATTTCACAAATAAAGCATTTTTTTCACTGCATTCTAGTTGTGGTTTGTC
CAAACTCATCAATGTATCTTATCATGTCTGTATACCGTCGACCTCTAGCTAGAGCTTGGCGTAATCATGG
TCATAGCTGTTTCCTGTGTGAAATTGTTATCCGCTCACAATTCCACACAACATACGAGCCGGAAGCATAA
AGTGTAAAGCCTGGGGTGCCTAATGAGTGAGCTAACTCACATTAATTGCGTTGCGCTCACTGCCCGCTTT
CCAGTCGGGAAACCTGTCGTGCCAGCTGCATTAATGAATCGGCCAACGCGCGGGGAGAGGCGGTTTGCGT
ATTGGGCGCTCTTCCGCTTCCTCGCTCACTGACTCGCTGCGCTCGGTCGTTCGGCTGCGGCGAGCGGTAT
CAGCTCACTCAAAGGCGGTAATACGGTTATCCACAGAATCAGGGGATAACGCAGGAAAGAACATGTGAGC
AAAAGGCCAGCAAAAGGCCAGGAACCGTAAAAAGGCCGCGTTGCTGGCGTTTTTCCATAGGCTCCGCCCC
CCTGACGAGCATCACAAAAATCGACGCTCAAGTCAGAGGTGGCGAAACCCGACAGGACTATAAAGATACC
AGGCGTTTCCCCCTGGAAGCTCCCTCGTGCGCTCTCCTGTTCCGACCCTGCCGCTTACCGGATACCTGTC
CGCCTTTCTCCCTTCGGGAAGCGTGGCGCTTTCTCATAGCTCACGCTGTAGGTATCTCAGTTCGGTGTAG
GTCGTTCGCTCCAAGCTGGGCTGTGTGCACGAACCCCCCGTTCAGCCCGACCGCTGCGCCTTATCCGGTA
ACTATCGTCTTGAGTCCAACCCGGTAAGACACGACTTATCGCCACTGGCAGCAGCCACTGGTAACAGGAT
TAGCAGAGCGAGGTATGTAGGCGGTGCTACAGAGTTCTTGAAGTGGTGGCCTAACTACGGCTACACTAGA
AGGACAGTATTTGGTATCTGCGCTCTGCTGAAGCCAGTTACCTTCGGAAAAAGAGTTGGTAGCTCTTGAT
CCGGCAAACAAACCACCGCTGGTAGCGGTGGTTTTTTTGTTTGCAAGCAGCAGATTACGCGCAGAAAAAA
AGGATCTCAAGAAGATCCTTTGATCTTTTCTACGGGGTCTGACGCTCAGTGGAACGAAAACTCACGTTAA
GGGATTTTGGTCATGAGATTATCAAAAAGGATCTTCACCTAGATCCTTTTAAATTAAAAATGAAGTTTTA
AATCAATCTAAAGTATATATGAGTAAACTTGGTCTGACAGTTACCAATGCTTAATCAGTGAGGCACCTAT
CTCAGCGATCTGTCTATTTCGTTCATCCATAGTTGCCTGACTCCCCGTCGTGTAGATAACTACGATACGG
GAGGGCTTACCATCTGGCCCCAGTGCTGCAATGATACCGCGAGACCCACGCTCACCGGCTCCAGATTTAT
CAGCAATAAACCAGCCAGCCGGAAGGGCCGAGCGCAGAAGTGGTCCTGCAACTTTATCCGCCTCCATCCA
GTCTATTAATTGTTGCCGGGAAGCTAGAGTAAGTAGTTCGCCAGTTAATAGTTTGCGCAACGTTGTTGCC
ATTGCTACAGGCATCGTGGTGTCACGCTCGTCGTTTGGTATGGCTTCATTCAGCTCCGGTTCCCAACGAT
CAAGGCGAGTTACATGATCCCCCATGTTGTGCAAAAAAGCGGTTAGCTCCTTCGGTCCTCCGATCGTTGT
CAGAAGTAAGTTGGCCGCAGTGTTATCACTCATGGTTATGGCAGCACTGCATAATTCTCTTACTGTCATG
CCATCCGTAAGATGCTTTTCTGTGACTGGTGAGTACTCAACCAAGTCATTCTGAGAATAGTGTATGCGGC
GACCGAGTTGCTCTTGCCCGGCGTCAATACGGGATAATACCGCGCCACATAGCAGAACTTTAAAAGTGCT
CATCATTGGAAAACGTTCTTCGGGGCGAAAACTCTCAAGGATCTTACCGCTGTTGAGATCCAGTTCGATG
TAACCCACTCGTGCACCCAACTGATCTTCAGCATCTTTTACTTTCACCAGCGTTTCTGGGTGAGCAAAAA
CAGGAAGGCAAAATGCCGCAAAAAAGGGAATAAGGGCGACACGGAAATGTTGAATACTCATACTCTTCCT
TTTTCAATATTATTGAAGCATTTATCAGGGTTATTGTCTCATGAGCGGATACATATTTGAATGTATTTAG
AAAAATAAACAAATAGGGGTTCCGCGCACATTTCCCCGAAAAGTGCCACCTGACGTCGACGGATCGGGAG
ATCTCCCGATCCCCTATGGTGCACTCTCAGTACAATCTGCTCTGATGCCGCATAGTTAAGCCAGTATCTG
CTCCCTGCTTGTGTGTTGGAGGTCGCTGAGTAGTGCGCGAGCAAAATTTAAGCTACAACAAGGCAAGGCT
TGACCGACAATTGCATGAAGAATCTGCTTAGGGTTAGGCGTTTTGCGCTGCTTCGCGATGTACGGGCCAG
ATATACGCGTTGACATTGATTATTGACTAGTTATTAATAGTAATCAATTACGGGGTCATTAGTTCATAGC
CCATATATGGAGTTCCGCGTTACATAACTTACGGTAAATGGCCCGCCTGGCTGACCGCCCAACGACCCCC
GCCCATTGACGTCAATAATGACGTATGTTCCCATAGTAACGCCAATAGGGACTTTCCATTGACGTCAATG
GGTGGAGTATTTACGGTAAACTGCCCACTTGGCAGTACATCAAGTGTATCATATGCCAAGTACGCCCCCT
ATTGACGTCAATGACGGTAAATGGCCCGCCTGGCATTATGCCCAGTACATGACCTTATGGGACTTTCCTA
CTTGGCAGTACATCTACGTATTAGTCATCGCTATTACCATGGTGATGCGGTTTTGGCAGTACATCAATGG
GCGTGGATAGCGGTTTGACTCACGGGGATTTCCAAGTCTCCACCCCATTGACGTCAATGGGAGTTTGTTT
TGGAACCAAAATCAACGGGACTTTCCAAAATGTCGTAACAACTCCGCCCCATTGACGCAAATGGGCGGTA
GGCGTGTACGGTGGGAGGTCTATATAAGCAGAGCTCTCCCTATCAGTGATAGAGATCTCCCTATCAGTGA
TAGAGATCGTCGACGAGCTCGTTTAGTGAACCGTCAGATCGCCTGGAGACGCCATCCACGCTGTTTTGAC
CTCCATAGAAGACACCGGGACCGATCCAGCCTCCGGACTCTAGCGTTTAAACTTAAGCTTGGTACCATGC
ACCACCACCACCACCACCACCACATGGACTACAAGGACGACGATGACAAGTACCCTTATGACGTGCCCGA
TTACGCTTTGAACCAGATATCAACAAGTTTGTACAAAAAAGCAGGCTCCACCATGGGAACCATGTCGCTT
TCTAACAAGCTGACGCTGGACAAGCTGGACGTTAAAGGGAAGCGGGTCGTTATGAGAGTCGACTTCAATG
TTCCTATGAAGAACAACCAGATAACAAACAACCAGAGGATTAAGGCTGCTGTCCCAAGCATCAAATTCTG
CTTGGACAATGGAGCCAAGTCGGTAGTCCTTATGAGCCACCTAGGCCGGCCTGATGGTGTGCCCATGCCT
GACAAGTACTCCTTAGAGCCAGTTGCTGTAGAACTCAAATCTCTGCTGGGCAAGGATGTTCTGTTCTTGA
AGGACTGTGTAGGCCCAGAAGTGGAGAAAGCCTGTGCCAACCCAGCTGCTGGGTCTGTCATCCTGCTGGA
GAACCTCCGCTTTCATGTGGAGGAAGAAGGGAAGGGAAAAGATGCTTCTGGGAACAAGGTTAAAGCCGAG
CCAGCCAAAATAGAAGCTTTCCGAGCTTCACTTTCCAAGCTAGGGGATGTCTATGTCAATGATGCTTTTG
GCACTGCTCACAGAGCCCACAGCTCCATGGTAGGAGTCAATCTGCCACAGAAGGCTGGTGGGTTTTTGAT
GAAGAAGGAGCTGAACTACTTTGCAAAGGCCTTGGAGAGCCCAGAGCGACCCTTCCTGGCCATCCTGGGC
GGAGCTAAAGTTGCAGACAAGATCCAGCTCATCAATAATATGCTGGACAAAGTCAATGAGATGATTATTG
GTGGTGGAATGGCTTTTACCTTCCTTAAGGTGCTCAACAACATGGAGATTGGCACTTCTCTGTTTGATGA
AGAGGGAGCCAAGATTGTCAAAGACCTAATGTCCAAAGCTGAGAAGAATGGTGTGAAGATTACCTTGCCT
GTTGACTTTGTCACTGCTGACAAGTTTGATGAGAATGCCAAGACTGGCCAAGCCACTGTGGCTTCTGGCA
TACCTGCTGGCTGGATGGGCTTGGACTGTGGTCCTGAAAGCAGCAAGAAGTATGCTGAGGCTGTCACTCG
GGCTAAGCAGATTGTGTGGAATGGTCCTGTGGGGGTATTTGAATGGGAAGCTTTTGCCCGGGGAACCAAA
GCTCTCATGGATGAGGTGGTGAAAGCCACTTCTAGGGGCTGCATCACCATCATAGGTGGTGGAGACACTG
CCACTTGCTGTGCCAAATGGAACACGGAGGATAAAGTCAGCCATGTGAGCACTGGGGGTGGTGCCAGTTT
GGAGCTCCTGGAAGGTAAAGTCCTTCCTGGGGTGGATGCTCTCAGCAATATTTAGGATCTAGACCCAGCT
TTCTTGTACAAAGTGGTTGATATCCAGCACAGTGGCGGCCGCTCAAGTCTAGAGGGCCCGCGGTTCGAAG
GTAAGCCTATCCCTAACCCTCTCCTCGGTCTCGATTCTACGCGTACCTGATCCGCGGCCGCATAGATAAC
TGATCCAGTGTGCCTCGAGATATCTAGACCCAGCTTTC
