>Addgene plasmid #38071 | pFRT/TO/HIS/FLAG/HA-PGK1 | addgene partial sequence | sequence record 53428 | CMV-F 5'-CGCAAATGGGCGGTAGGCGTG-3'
CCTATCAGTGATAGAGATCTCCCTATCAGTGATAGAGATCGTCGACGAGCTCGTTTAGTGAACCGTCAGA
TCGCCTGGAGACGCCATCCACGCTGTTTTGACCTCCATAGAAGACACCGGGACCGATCCAGCCTCCGGAC
TCTAGCGTTTAAACTTAAGCTTGGTACCATGCACCACCACCACCACCACCACCACATGGACTACAAGGAC
GACGATGACAAGTACCCTTATGACGTGCCCGATTACGCTTTGAACCAGATATCAACAAGTTTGTACAAAA
AAGCAGGCTCCACCATGGGAACCATGTCGCTTTCTAACAAGCTGACGCTGGACAAGCTGGACGTTAAAGG
GAAGCGGGTCGTTATGAGAGTCGACTTCAATGTTCCTATGAAGAACAACCAGATAACAAACAACCAGAGG
ATTAAGGCTGCTGTCCCAAGCATCAAATTCTGCTTGGACAATGGAGCCAAGTCGGTAGTCCTTATGAGCC
ACCTAGGCCGGCCTGATGGTGTGCCCATGCCTGACAAGTACTCCTTAGAGCCAGTTGCTGTAGAACTCAA
ATCTCTGCTGGGCAAGGATGTTCTGTTCTTGAAGGACTGTGTAGGCCCAGAAGTGGAGAAAGCCTGTGCC
AACCCAGCTGCTGGGTCTGTCATCCTGCTGGAGAACCTCCGCTTTCATGTGGAGGAAGAAGGGAAGGGAA
AAGATGCTTCTGGGAACAAGGTTAAAGCCGAGCCAGCCAAAATAGAAGCTTTCCGAGCTTCACTTTCCAA
GCTAGGGGATGTCTATGTCAATGATGCTTTTGGCACTGCTCACAGAGCCCACAGCTCCATGGTAGGAGTC
AATCTGCCACAGAAGGCTGGTGGG
